>Addgene plasmid #18673 | pYIC | depositor full sequence | sequence record 8816 | Author sequence
TAGTTATTAATAGTAATCAATTACGGGGTCATTAGTTCATAGCCCATATATGGAGTTCCGCGTTACATAA
CTTACGGTAAATGGCCCGCCTGGCTGACCGCCCAACGACCCCCGCCCATTGACGTCAATAATGACGTATG
TTCCCATAGTAACGCCAATAGGGACTTTCCATTGACGTCAATGGGTGGAGTATTTACGGTAAACTGCCCA
CTTGGCAGTACATCAAGTGTATCATATGCCAAGTACGCCCCCTATTGACGTCAATGACGGTAAATGGCCC
GCCTGGCATTATGCCCAGTACATGACCTTATGGGACTTTCCTACTTGGCAGTACATCTACGTATTAGTCA
TCGCTATTACCATGGTGATGCGGTTTTGGCAGTACATCAATGGGCGTGGATAGCGGTTTGACTCACGGGG
ATTTCCAAGTCTCCACCCCATTGACGTCAATGGGAGTTTGTTTTGGCACCAAAATCAACGGGACTTTCCA
AAATGTCGTAACAACTCCGCCCCATTGACGCAAATGGGCGGTAGGCGTGTACGGTGGGAGGTCTATATAA
GCAGAGCTGGTTTAGTGAACCGTCAGATCCGCTAGCGCTACCGGACTCAGATCTCGAGCTCACCATGGAG
CAAAAGCTCATTTCTGAAGAGGACTTGAATGGAGAACAGAAATTGATCAGTGAGGAAGACCTCAACGGTG
AGCAGAAGTTAATATCCGAGGAGGATCTTGCGCGCGTGAGCAAGGGCGAGGAGCTGTTCACCGGGGTGGT
GCCCATCCTGGTCGAGCTGGACGGCGACGTAAACGGCCACAAGTTCAGCGTGTCCGGCGAGGGCGAGGGC
GATGCCACCTACGGCAAGCTGACCCTGAAGTTCATCTGCACCACCGGCAAGCTGCCCGTGCCCTGGCCCA
CCCTCGTGACCACCTTCGGCTACGGCCTGCAGTGCTTCGCCCGCTACCCCGACCACATGAAGCAGCACGA
CTTCTTCAAGTCCGCCATGCCCGAAGGCTACGTCCAGGAGCGCACCATCTTCTTCAAGGACGACGGCAAC
TACAAGACCCGCGCCGAGGTGAAGTTCGAGGGCGACACCCTGGTGAACCGCATCGAGCTGAAGGGCATCG
ACTTCAAGGAGGACGGCAACATCCTGGGGCACAAGCTGGAGTACAACTACAACAGCCACAACGTCTATAT
CATGGCCGACAAGCAGAAGAACGGCATCAAGGTGAACTTCAAGATCCGCCACAACATCGAGGACGGCAGC
GTGCAGCTCGCCGACCACTACCAGCAGAACACCCCCATCGGCGACGGCCCCGTGCTGCTGCCCGACAACC
ACTACCTGAGCTACCAGTCCGCCCTGAGCAAAGACCCCAACGAGAAGCGCGATCACATGGTCCTGCTGGA
GTTCGTGACCGCCGCCGGGATCACTCTCGGCATGGACGAGCTGTACAAGCTCGAGGATTACAAGGATGAC
GACGATAAGGCCCACCATCACCACCATCACGCCTGACTGACTAAGAATTCTGCAGTCGACGGTACCGCGG
GCCCGGGATCCGCCCCTCTCCCTCCCCCCCCCCTAACGTTACTGGCCGAAGCCGCTTGGAATAAGGCCGG
TGTGCGTTTGTCTATATGTTATTTTCCACCATATTGCCGTCTTTTGGCAATGTGAGGGCCCGGAAACCTG
GCCCTGTCTTCTTGACGAGCATTCCTAGGGGTCTTTCCCCTCTCGCCAAAGGAATGCAAGGTCTGTTGAA
TGTCGTGAAGGAAGCAGTTCCTCTGGAAGCTTCTTGAAGACAAACAACGTCTGTAGCGACCCTTTGCAGG
CAGCGGAACCCCCCACCTGGCGACAGGTGCCTCTGCGGCCAAAAGCCACGTGTATAAGATACACCTGCAA
AGGCGGCACAACCCCAGTGCCACGTTGTGAGTTGGATAGTTGTGGAAAGAGTCAAATGGCTCTCCTCAAG
CGTATTCAACAAGGGGCTGAAGGATGCCCAGAAGGTACCCCATTGTATGGGATCTGATCTGGGGCCTCGG
TGCACATGCTTTACATGTGTTTAGTCGAGGTTAAAAAAACGTCTAGGCCCCCCGAACCACGGGGACGTGG
TTTTCCTTTGAAAAACACGATGATAATATGGCCACAACCATGGTGAGCAAGGGCGAGGAGCTGTTCACCG
GGGTGGTGCCCATCCTGGTCGAGCTGGACGGCGACGTAAACGGCCACAAGTTCAGCGTGTCCGGCGAGGG
CGAGGGCGATGCCACCTACGGCAAGCTGACCCTGAAGTTCATCTGCACCACCGGCAAGCTGCCCGTGCCC
TGGCCCACCCTCGTGACCACCCTGACCTGGGGCGTGCAGTGCTTCAGCCGCTACCCCGACCACATGAAGC
AGCACGACTTCTTCAAGTCCGCCATGCCCGAAGGCTACGTCCAGGAGCGCACCATCTTCTTCAAGGACGA
CGGCAACTACAAGACCCGCGCCGAGGTGAAGTTCGAGGGCGACACCCTGGTGAACCGCATCGAGCTGAAG
GGCATCGACTTCAAGGAGGACGGCAACATCCTGGGGCACAAGCTGGAGTACAACTACATCAGCCACAACG
TCTATATCACCGCCGACAAGCAGAAGAACGGCATCAAGGCCAACTTCAAGATCCGCCACAACATCGAGGA
CGGCAGCGTGCAGCTCGCCGACCACTACCAGCAGAACACCCCCATCGGCGACGGCCCCGTGCTGCTGCCC
GACAACCACTACCTGAGCACCCAGTCCGCCCTGAGCAAAGACCCCAACGAGAAGCGCGATCACATGGTCC
TGCTGGAGTTCGTGACCGCCGCCGGGATCACTCTCGGCATGGACGAGCTGTACAAGTCTAGAGTCGACCA
GCTGTATCCATACGACGTGCCAGATTACGCTGGACACCATCACCACCATCACGCCTGACTGACTAACTAA
GCGGCCGCGACTCTAGATCATAATCAGCCATACCACATTTGTAGAGGTTTTACTTGCTTTAAAAAACCTC
CCACACCTCCCCCTGAACCTGAAACATAAAATGAATGCAATTGTTGTTGTTAACTTGTTTATTGCAGCTT
ATAATGGTTACAAATAAAGCAATAGCATCACAAATTTCACAAATAAAGCATTTTTTTCACTGCATTCTAG
TTGTGGTTTGTCCAAACTCATCAATGTATCTTAAGGCGTAAATTGTAAGCGTTAATATTTTGTTAAAATT
CGCGTTAAATTTTTGTTAAATCAGCTCATTTTTTAACCAATAGGCCGAAATCGGCAAAATCCCTTATAAA
TCAAAAGAATAGACCGAGATAGGGT
[37 nt withheld, positions 3316-3352]
AAAGAACGTGGACTCCAACGTCAAAGG
[49 nt withheld, positions 3380-3428]
T
[91 nt withheld, positions 3430-3520]
G
[124 nt withheld, positions 3522-3645]
CAGGTGGCACTTTTCGGGGAAATGTGCGCGGAACCCCTATTTGTTTATTTTTCTAAATACATTCAAATAT
GTATCCGCTCATGAGACAATAACCCTGATAAATGCTTCAATAATATTGAAAAAGGAAGAGTCCTGAGGCG
GAAAGAACCAGCTGTGGAATGTGTGTCAGTTAGGGTGTGGAAAGTCCCCAGGCTCCCCAGCAGGCAGAAG
TATGCAAAGCATGCATCTCAATTAGTCAGCAACCAGGTGTGGAAAGTCCCCAGGCTCCCCAGCAGGCAGA
AGTATGCAAAGCATGCATCTCAATTAGTCAGCAACCATAGTCCCGCCCCTAACTCCGCCCATCCCGCCCC
TAACTCCGCCCAGTTCCGCCCATTCTCCGCCCCATGGCTGACTAATTTTTTTTATTTATGCAGAGGCCGA
GGCCGCCTCGGCCTCTGAGCTATTCCAGAAGTAGTGAGGAGGCTTTTTTGGAGGCCTAGGCTTTTGCAAA
GATCGATCAAGAGACAGGATGAGGATCGTTTCGCATGATTGAACAAGATGGATTGCACGCAGGTTCTCCG
GCCGCTTGGGTGGAGAGGCTATTCGGCTATGACTGGGCACAACAGACAATCGGCTGCTCTGATGCCGCCG
TGTTCCGGCTGTCAGCGCAGGGGCGCCCGGTTCTTTTTGTCAAGACCGACCTGTCCGGTGCCCTGAATGA
ACTGCAAGACGAGGCAGCGCGGCTATCGTGGCTGGCCACGACGGGCGTTCCTTGCGCAGCTGTGCTCGAC
GTTGTCACTGAAGCGGGAAGGGACTGGCTGCTATTGGGCGAAGTGCCGGGGCAGGATCTCCTGTCATCTC
ACCTTGCTCCTGCCGAGAAAGTATCCATCATGGCTGATGCAATGCGGCGGCTGCATACGCTTGATCCGGC
TACCTGCCCATTCGACCACCAAGCGAAACATCGCATCGAGCGAGCACGTACTCGGATGGAAGCCGGTCTT
GTCGATCAGGATGATCTGGACGAAGAGCATCAGGGGCTCGCGCCAGCCGAACTGTTCGCCAGGCTCAAGG
CGAGCATGCCCGACGGCGAGGATCTCGTCGTGACCCATGGCGATGCCTGCTTGCCGAATATCATGGTGGA
AAATGGCCGCTTTTCTGGATTCATCGACTGTGGCCGGCTGGGTGTGGCGGACCGCTATCAGGACATAGCG
TTGGCTACCCGTGATATTGCTGAAGAGCTTGGCGGCGAATGGGCTGACCGCTTCCTCGTGCTTTACGGTA
TCGCCGCTCCCGATTCGCAGCGCATCGCCTTCTATCGCCTTCTTGACGAGTTCTTCTGAGCGGGACTCTG
GGGTTCGAAATGACCGACCAAGCGACGCCCAACCTGCCATCACGAGATTTCGATTCCACCGCCGCCTTCT
ATGAAAGGTTGGGCTTCGGAATCGTTTTCCGGGACGCCGGCTGGATGATCCTCCAGCGCGGGGATCTCAT
GCTGGAGTTCTTCGCCCACCCTAGGGGGAGGCTAACTGAAACACGGAAGGAGACAATACCGGAAGGAACC
CGCGCTATGACGGCAATAAAAAGACAGAATAAAACGCACGGTGTTGGGTCGTTTGTTCATAAACGCGGGG
TTCGGTCCCAGGGCTGGCACTCTGTCGATACCCCACCGAGACCCCATTGGGGCCAATACGCCCGCGTTTC
TTCCTTTTCCCCACCCCACCCCCCAAGTTCGGGTGAAGGCCCAGGGCTCGCAGCCAACGTCGGGGCGGCA
GGCCCTGCCATAGCCTCAGGTTACTCATATATACTTTAGATTGATTTAAAACTTCATTTTTAATTTAAAA
GGATCTAGGTGAAGATCCTTTTTGATAATCTCATGACCAAAATCCCTTAACGTGAGTTTTCGTTCCACTG
AGCGTCAGACCCCGTAGAAAAGATCAAAGGATCTTCTTGAGATCCTTTTTTTCTGCGCGTAATCTGCTGC
TTGCAAACAAAAAAACCACCGCTACCAGCGGTGGTTTGTTTGCCGGATCAAGAGCTACCAACTCTTTTTC
CGAAGGTAACTGGCTTCAGCAGAGCGCAGATACCAAATACTGTCCTTCTAGTGTAGCCGTAGTTAGGCCA
CCACTTCAAGAACTCTGTAGCACCGCCTACATACCTCGCTCTGCTAATCCTGTTACCAGTGGCTGCTGCC
AGTGGCGATAAGTCGTGTCTTACCGGGTTGGACTCAAGACGATAGTTACCGGATAAGGCGCAGCGGTCGG
GCTGAACGGGGGGTTCGTGCACACAGCCCAGCTTGGAGCGAACGACCTACACCGAACTGAGATACCTACA
GCGTGAGCTATGAGAAAGCGCCACGCTTCCCGAAGGGAGAAAGGCGGACAGGTATCCGGTAAGCGGCAGG
GTCGGAACAGGAGAGCGCACGAGGGAGCTTCCAGGGGGAAACGCCTGGTATCTTTATAGTCCTGTCGGGT
TTCGCCACCTCTGACTTGAGCGTCGATTTTTGTGATGCTCGTCAGGGGGGCGGAGCCTATGGAAAAACGC
CAGCAACGCGGCCTTTTTACGGTTCCTGGCCTTTTGCTGGCCTTTTGCTCACATGTTCTTTCCTGCGTTA
TCCCCTGATTCTGTGGATAACCGTATTACCGCCATGCAT
Features (pLannotate 1.2.2; 20 found; start..end, strand, type, name):
     61..364     +  enhancer       CMV enhancer: human cytomegalovirus immediate early enhancer
    365..568     +  promoter       CMV promoter: human cytomegalovirus (CMV) immediate early promoter
    591..622     +  misc_feature   MCS (fragment): multiple cloning site
    628..657     +  CDS            Myc: Myc (human c-Myc proto-oncogene) epitope tag
    736..1449    +  CDS            EYFP: EYFP is a basic (constitutively fluorescent) green/yellow fluorescent protein published in 1996, derived from Aequorea victoria. It is reported to be a very rapidly-maturing weak dimer with high acid sensitivity.
   1456..1480    +  CDS            3xFLAG (fragment): three tandem FLAG® epitope tags
   1515..1551    +  misc_feature   MCS (fragment): multiple cloning site
   1664..2126    +  misc_feature   IRES: internal ribosome entry site (IRES) of the encephalomyocarditis virus (EMCV)
   2140..2856    +  CDS            ECFP: ECFP is a basic (constitutively fluorescent) cyan fluorescent protein published in 1996, derived from Aequorea victoria. It has low acid sensitivity.
   2878..2901    +  CDS            HA (fragment): HA (human influenza hemagglutinin) epitope tag
   2956..3039    +  CDS            large T antigen (fragment): large T antigen from SV40 (simian virus 40)
   3062..3183    +  polyA_signal   SV40 poly(A) signal: SV40 polyadenylation signal
   3217..3645    -  rep_origin     f1 ori (sequence partly withheld): f1 bacteriophage origin of replication; arrow indicates direction of (+) strand synthesis
   3672..3776    +  promoter       AmpR promoter: bla
   3778..4135    +  promoter       SV40 promoter: SV40 enhancer and early promoter
   4170..4964    +  CDS            NeoR/KanR: aminoglycoside phosphotransferase from Tn5; aph(3')-II (or nptII); confers resistance to neomycin, kanamycin, and G418 (Geneticin®)
   4985..5137    +  CDS            ble (fragment): BLE_KLEPN - Experimental evidence at protein level: Swiss-Prot protein existence level 1. Binding protein with a strong affinity to the bleomycin family of antibiotics. Binds to CL990; an antimitotic-antibiotic compound. From Klebsiella pneumoniae.
   5196..5243    +  polyA_signal   HSV TK poly(A) signal: herpes simplex virus thymidine kinase polyadenylation signal (Cole and Stacy, 1985)
   5334..5350    -  polyA_signal   bGH poly(A) signal (fragment): bovine growth hormone polyadenylation signal
   5572..6160    +  rep_origin     ori: high-copy-number ColE1/pMB1/pBR322/pUC origin of replication
