[The description below was written by a language model from this plasmid's Addgene catalogue record and pLannotate feature annotations shown in this document.]
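Description:
pYIC is a mammalian expression plasmid built on the Clontech pIRES2-EGFP backbone and catalogued as an empty backbone, although it carries a complete bicistronic two-colour fluorescent reporter. The depositor sequence is about 6.3 kb. It replicates in E. coli from a high-copy ColE1/pUC-type origin and also carries an f1 origin. A single NeoR/KanR (Tn5 aminoglycoside phosphotransferase) gene is preceded by both a bacterial bla promoter and the SV40 early promoter and is followed by an HSV TK polyadenylation signal. It therefore gives kanamycin resistance in bacteria and G418 selection in mammalian cells.

The reporter is a single transcript driven by the human CMV immediate-early enhancer and promoter and terminated by an SV40 poly(A) signal. The first cistron, inserted as a SacI/EcoRI fragment, encodes EYFP with three N-terminal Myc epitopes and C-terminal tags, and it is translated by normal cap-dependent scanning. An EMCV IRES follows and directs cap-independent translation of the second cistron. This is ECFP with a C-terminal HA and His6 tag, which replaced the original EGFP as a BstXI–NotI fragment. The catalogue tag field lists the EYFP C-terminal tags as HA-His6, but the depositor comments and the feature table both indicate FLAG followed by His6. The annotation marks only one Myc unit explicitly.

Because both proteins arise from one mRNA, ECFP acts as an internal reference for transcript level while EYFP reports cap-dependent initiation. Fragments of the cloning site remain between the promoter and EYFP. This fits the associated study of translational repression by sequence-specific RNA–protein interactions in the 5′-UTR, though the record does not spell out how test elements are inserted.
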