Addgene plasmid #18673: pYIC
Purpose: (Empty Backbone)
Depositing lab: Han Htun. Depositing organization: University of California, Los Angeles (UCLA). Publication: Different modes and potencies of translational repression by sequence-specific RNA-protein interaction at the 5'-UTR. Nie M, Htun H. Nucleic Acids Res. 2006 . 34(19):5528-40. 10.1093/nar/gkl584 PubMed 17023487.
Backbone
  Vector backbone: pIRES2-EGFP
  Backbone manufacturer: Clontech
  Backbone size (bp): 5300
  Vector type: Mammalian Expression
  Selectable markers: Neomycin (select with G418)
Growth in bacteria
  Bacterial resistance: Kanamycin, 50 μg/mL
  Growth temperature: 37°C
  Growth strain: DH5alpha
  Copy number: High Copy
Gene/Insert
  Gene/Insert name: Bicistronic fluorescent reporter gene with cap-dependent EYFP and IRES-dependent ECFP translation under the control of CMV promo
  Species: H. sapiens (human); Aequorea victoria; synthetic sequence.
  Insert size (bp): 895
  Tag / fusion protein: 3Myc-EYFP-HA-His6 (N terminal on insert); ECFP-HA-His6 (C terminal on insert)
  Cloning method: Restriction Enzyme; 5′ cloning site SacI and BstXI (not destroyed); 3′ cloning site Eco RI and Not I (not destroyed)
  Sequencing primers: 5′ CMV-F
Resource information
  A portion of this plasmid was derived from a plasmid made by: ECFP and EYFP were PCR amplification products from pECFP-Mito and pEYFP-N1 DNAs from Clontech.
Terms and licenses: Academic/Nonprofit Terms; Industry Terms: Not Available to Industry
Depositor comments: EYFP tagged at N-terminus with 3 copies of Myc epitope tags and at C-terminus with a copy of FLAG and polyhistidine (His6) epitope tags. ECFP tagged at the C-terminus with one copy of hemagglutinin (HA) and polyhistidine (His6) epitope tags. EGFP of pIRES2-EGFP (Clontech) replaced at an 803 bp BstXI-NotI, PCR amplified fragment with ECFP from pECFP-Mito (Clontech) tagged at the C-terminus with a single copy of hemagglutinin (HA) and polyhistidine (His6) epitope tags; IRES-dependent translation yields ECFP-HA-His6 fusion protein. 895 bp Sac I/Eco RI fragment containing amino terminal 3 Myc epitope tags fused to EYFP obtained from PCR amplification of pEYFP-N1 (Clontech), which is also tagged at C-terminus with a single copy of FLAG and polyhistidine (His6) epitope tag; cap-dependent translation yields 3Myc-EYFP-Flag-His6 fusion protein. See article for detailed information.
How to cite: pYIC was a gift from Han Htun (Addgene plasmid # 18673 ; http://n2t.net/addgene:18673 ; RRID:Addgene_18673)
