>Addgene plasmid #18673 | pYIC | addgene partial sequence | sequence record 24573 | CMV-F 5'-CGCAAATGGGCGGTAGGCGTG-3'
CGTGGGNNTTTAGCAGAGCTGGTTTGTGAACCGTCAGATCCGCTAGCGCTACCGGACTCAGATCTCGAGC
TCACCATGGAGCAAAAGCTCATTTCTGAAGAGGACTTGAATGGAGAACAGAAATTGATCAGTGAGGAAGA
CCTCAACGGTGAGCAGAAGTTAATATCCGAGGAGGATCTTGCGCGCGTGAGCAAGGGCGAGGAGCTGTTC
ACCGGGGTGGTGCCCATCCTGGTCGAGCTGGACGGCGACGTAAACGGCCACAAGTTCAGCGTGTCCGGCG
AGGGCGAGGGCGATGCCACCTACGGCAAGCTGACCCTGAAGTTCATCTGCACCACCGGCAAGCTGCCCGT
GCCCTGGCCCACCCTCGTGACCACCTTCGGCTACGGCCTGCAGTGCTTCGCCCGCTACCCCGACCACATG
AAGCAGCACGACTTCTTCAAGTCCGCCATGCCCGAAGGCTACGTCCAGGAGCGCACCATCTTCTTCAAGG
ACGACGGCAACTACAAGACCCGCGCCGAGGTGAAGTTCGAGGGCGACACCCTGGTGAACCGCATCGAGCT
GAAGGGCATCGACTTCAAGGAGGACGGCAACATCCTGGGGCACAAGCTGGAGTACAACTACAACAGCCAC
AACGTCTATATCATGGCCGACAAGCANAAGAACGGCATCAAGGTGAACTTCAAGATCCGCCACAACATCN
AGGACGGCAGCGTGCAGCTCGCCGACCACTACCAGCAGAACACCCCCATCGGCGACGGCCCCGTGCTGCT
GCCCGACAACCACTACCTGAGCTACAGTCCGCCCTGANCA
